>Addgene plasmid #77643 | HK1 gRNA (BRDN0001145157) | addgene full sequence | sequence record 188156 | Addgene Assembled Sequence
CCCGGGTGCAAAGATGGATAAAGTTTTAAACAGAGAGGAATCTTTGCAGCTAATGGACCTTCTAGGTCTT
GAAAGGAGTGGGAATTGGCTCCGGTGCCCGTCAGTGGGCAGAGCGCACATCGCCCACAGTCCCCGAGAAG
TTGGGGGGAGGGGTCGGCAATTGATCCGGTGCCTAGAGAAGGTGGCGCGGGGTAAACTGGGAAAGTGATG
TCGTGTACTGGCTCCGCCTTTTTCCCGAGGGTGGGGGAGAACCGTATATAAGTGCAGTAGTCGCCGTGAA
CGTTCTTTTTCGCAACGGGTTTGCCGCCAGAACACAGGTAAGTGCCGTGTGTGGTTCCCGCGGGCCTGGC
CTCTTTACGGGTTATGGCCCTTGCGTGCCTTGAATTACTTCCACCTGGCTGCAGTACGTGATTCTTGATC
CCGAGCTTCGGGTTGGAAGTGGGTGGGAGAGTTCGAGGCCTTGCGCTTAAGGAGCCCCTTCGCCTCGTGC
TTGAGTTGAGGCCTGGCCTGGGCGCTGGGGCCGCCGCGTGCGAATCTGGTGGCACCTTCGCGCCTGTCTC
GCTGCTTTCGATAAGTCTCTAGCCATTTAAAATTTTTGATGACCTGCTGCGACGCTTTTTTTCTGGCAAG
ATAGTCTTGTAAATGCGGGCCAAGATCTGCACACTGGTATTTCGGTTTTTGGGGCCGCGGGCGGCGACGG
GGCCCGTGCGTCCCAGCGCACATGTTCGGCGAGGCGGGGCCTGCGAGCGCGGCCACCGAGAATCGGACGG
GGGTAGTCTCAAGCTGGCCGGCCTGCTCTGGTGCCTGGCCTCGCGCCGCCGTGTATCGCCCCGCCCTGGG
CGGCAAGGCTGGCCCGGTCGGCACCAGTTGCGTGAGCGGAAAGATGGCCGCTTCCCGGCCCTGCTGCAGG
GAGCTCAAAATGGAGGACGCGGCGCTCGGGAGAGCGGGCGGGTGAGTCACCCACACAAAGGAAAAGGGCC
TTTCCGTCCTCAGCCGTCGCTTCATGTGACTCCACGGAGTACCGGGCGCCGTCCAGGCACCTCGATTAGT
TCTCGAGCTTTTGGAGTACGTCGTCTTTAGGTTGGGGGGAGGGGTTTTATGCGATGGAGTTTCCCCACAC
TGAGTGGGTGGAGACTGAAGTTAGGCCAGCTTGGCACTTGATGTAATTCTCCTTGGAATTTGCCCTTTTT
GAGTTTGGATCTTGGTTCATTCTCAAGCCTCAGACAGTGGTTCAAAGTTTTTTTCTTCCATTTCAGGTGT
CGTGACGTACGGCCACCATGACCGAGTACAAGCCCACGGTGCGCCTCGCCACCCGCGACGACGTCCCCAG
GGCCGTACGCACCCTCGCCGCCGCGTTCGCCGACTACCCCGCCACGCGCCACACCGTCGATCCGGACCGC
CACATCGAGCGGGTCACCGAGCTGCAAGAACTCTTCCTCACGCGCGTCGGGCTCGACATCGGCAAGGTGT
GGGTCGCGGACGACGGCGCCGCCGTGGCGGTCTGGACCACGCCGGAGAGCGTCGAAGCGGGGGCGGTGTT
CGCCGAGATCGGCCCGCGCATGGCCGAGTTGAGCGGTTCCCGGCTGGCCGCGCAGCAACAGATGGAAGGC
CTCCTGGCGCCGCACCGGCCCAAGGAGCCCGCGTGGTTCCTGGCCACCGTCGGAGTCTCGCCCGACCACC
AGGGCAAGGGTCTGGGCAGCGCCGTCGTGCTCCCCGGAGTGGAGGCGGCCGAGCGCGCCGGGGTGCCCGC
CTTCCTGGAGACCTCCGCGCCCCGCAACCTCCCCTTCTACGAGCGGCTCGGCTTCACCGTCACCGCCGAC
GTCGAGGTGCCCGAAGGACCGCGCACCTGGTGCATGACCCGCAAGCCCGGTGCCTGAACGCGTTAAGTCG
ACAATCAACCTCTGGATTACAAAATTTGTGAAAGATTGACTGGTATTCTTAACTATGTTGCTCCTTTTAC
GCTATGTGGATACGCTGCTTTAATGCCTTTGTATCATGCTATTGCTTCCCGTATGGCTTTCATTTTCTCC
TCCTTGTATAAATCCTGGTTGCTGTCTCTTTATGAGGAGTTGTGGCCCGTTGTCAGGCAACGTGGCGTGG
TGTGCACTGTGTTTGCTGACGCAACCCCCACTGGTTGGGGCATTGCCACCACCTGTCAGCTCCTTTCCGG
GACTTTCGCTTTCCCCCTCCCTATTGCCACGGCGGAACTCATCGCCGCCTGCCTTGCCCGCTGCTGGACA
GGGGCTCGGCTGTTGGGCACTGACAATTCCGTGGTGTTGTCGGGGAAATCATCGTCCTTTCCTTGGCTGC
TCGCCTGTGTTGCCACCTGGATTCTGCGCGGGACGTCCTTCTGCTACGTCCCTTCGGCCCTCAATCCAGC
GGACCTTCCTTCCCGCGGCCTGCTGCCGGCTCTGCGGCCTCTTCCGCGTCTTCGCCTTCGCCCTCAGACG
AGTCGGATCTCCCTTTGGGCCGCCTCCCCGCGTCGACTTTAAGACCAATGACTTACAAGGCAGCTGTAGA
TCTTAGCCACTTTTTAAAAGAAAAGGGGGGACTGGAAGGGCTAATTCACTCCCAACGAAGACAAGATCTG
CTTTTTGCTTGTACTGGGTCTCTCTGGTTAGACCAGATCTGAGCCTGGGAGCTCTCTGGCTAACTAGGGA
ACCCACTGCTTAAGCCTCAATAAAGCTTGCCTTGAGTGCTTCAAGTAGTGTGTGCCCGTCTGTTGTGTGA
CTCTGGTAACTAGAGATCCCTCAGACCCTTTTAGTCAGTGTGGAAAATCTCTAGCAGTACGTATAGTAGT
TCATGTCATCTTATTATTCAGTATTTATAACTTGCAAAGAAATGAATATCAGAGAGTGAGAGGAACTTGT
TTATTGCAGCTTATAATGGTTACAAATAAAGCAATAGCATCACAAATTTCACAAATAAAGCATTTTTTTC
ACTGCATTCTAGTTGTGGTTTGTCCAAACTCATCAATGTATCTTATCATGTCTGGCTCTAGCTATCCCGC
CCCTAACTCCGCCCATCCCGCCCCTAACTCCGCCCAGTTCCGCCCATTCTCCGCCCCATGGCTGACTAAT
TTTTTTTATTTATGCAGAGGCCGAGGCCGCCTCGGCCTCTGAGCTATTCCAGAAGTAGTGAGGAGGCTTT
TTTGGAGGCCTAGGGACGTACCCAATTCGCCCTATAGTGAGTCGTATTACGCGCGCTCACTGGCCGTCGT
TTTACAACGTCGTGACTGGGAAAACCCTGGCGTTACCCAACTTAATCGCCTTGCAGCACATCCCCCTTTC
GCCAGCTGGCGTAATAGCGAAGAGGCCCGCACCGATCGCCCTTCCCAACAGTTGCGCAGCCTGAATGGCG
AATGGG
[124 nt withheld, positions 3367-3490]
C
[91 nt withheld, positions 3492-3582]
A
[49 nt withheld, positions 3584-3632]
CCTTTGACGTTGGAGTCCACGTTCTTT
[37 nt withheld, positions 3660-3696]
ACCCTATCTCGGTCTATTCTTTTGATTTATAAGGGATTTTGCCGATTTCGGCCTATTGGTTAAAAAATGA
GCTGATTTAACAAAAATTTAACGCGAATTTTAACAAAATATTAACGCTTACAATTTAGGTGGCACTTTTC
GGGGAAATGTGCGCGGAACCCCTATTTGTTTATTTTTCTAAATACATTCAAATATGTATCCGCTCATGAG
ACAATAACCCTGATAAATGCTTCAATAATATTGAAAAAGGAAGAGTATGAGTATTCAACATTTCCGTGTC
GCCCTTATTCCCTTTTTTGCGGCATTTTGCCTTCCTGTTTTTGCTCACCCAGAAACGCTGGTGAAAGTAA
AAGATGCTGAAGATCAGTTGGGTGCACGAGTGGGTTACATCGAACTGGATCTCAACAGCGGTAAGATCCT
TGAGAGTTTTCGCCCCGAAGAACGTTTTCCAATGATGAGCACTTTTAAAGTTCTGCTATGTGGCGCGGTA
TTATCCCGTATTGACGCCGGGCAAGAGCAACTCGGTCGCCGCATACACTATTCTCAGAATGACTTGGTTG
AGTACTCACCAGTCACAGAAAAGCATCTTACGGATGGCATGACAGTAAGAGAATTATGCAGTGCTGCCAT
AACCATGAGTGATAACACTGCGGCCAACTTACTTCTGACAACGATCGGAGGACCGAAGGAGCTAACCGCT
TTTTTGCACAACATGGGGGATCATGTAACTCGCCTTGATCGTTGGGAACCGGAGCTGAATGAAGCCATAC
CAAACGACGAGCGTGACACCACGATGCCTGTAGCAATGGCAACAACGTTGCGCAAACTATTAACTGGCGA
ACTACTTACTCTAGCTTCCCGGCAACAATTAATAGACTGGATGGAGGCGGATAAAGTTGCAGGACCACTT
CTGCGCTCGGCCCTTCCGGCTGGCTGGTTTATTGCTGATAAATCTGGAGCCGGTGAGCGTGGGTCTCGCG
GTATCATTGCAGCACTGGGGCCAGATGGTAAGCCCTCCCGTATCGTAGTTATCTACACGACGGGGAGTCA
GGCAACTATGGATGAACGAAATAGACAGATCGCTGAGATAGGTGCCTCACTGATTAAGCATTGGTAACTG
TCAGACCAAGTTTACTCATATATACTTTAGATTGATTTAAAACTTCATTTTTAATTTAAAAGGATCTAGG
TGAAGATCCTTTTTGATAATCTCATGACCAAAATCCCTTAACGTGAGTTTTCGTTCCACTGAGCGTCAGA
CCCCGTAGAAAAGATCAAAGGATCTTCTTGAGATCCTTTTTTTCTGCGCGTAATCTGCTGCTTGCAAACA
AAAAAACCACCGCTACCAGCGGTGGTTTGTTTGCCGGATCAAGAGCTACCAACTCTTTTTCCGAAGGTAA
CTGGCTTCAGCAGAGCGCAGATACCAAATACTGTTCTTCTAGTGTAGCCGTAGTTAGGCCACCACTTCAA
GAACTCTGTAGCACCGCCTACATACCTCGCTCTGCTAATCCTGTTACCAGTGGCTGCTGCCAGTGGCGAT
AAGTCGTGTCTTACCGGGTTGGACTCAAGACGATAGTTACCGGATAAGGCGCAGCGGTCGGGCTGAACGG
GGGGTTCGTGCACACAGCCCAGCTTGGAGCGAACGACCTACACCGAACTGAGATACCTACAGCGTGAGCT
ATGAGAAAGCGCCACGCTTCCCGAAGGGAGAAAGGCGGACAGGTATCCGGTAAGCGGCAGGGTCGGAACA
GGAGAGCGCACGAGGGAGCTTCCAGGGGGAAACGCCTGGTATCTTTATAGTCCTGTCGGGTTTCGCCACC
TCTGACTTGAGCGTCGATTTTTGTGATGCTCGTCAGGGGGGCGGAGCCTATGGAAAAACGCCAGCAACGC
GGCCTTTTTACGGTTCCTGGCCTTTTGCTGGCCTTTTGCTCACATGTTCTTTCCTGCGTTATCCCCTGAT
TCTGTGGATAACCGTATTACCGCCTTTGAGTGAGCTGATACCGCTCGCCGCAGCCGAACGACCGAGCGCA
GCGAGTCAGTGAGCGAGGAAGCGGAAGAGCGCCCAATACGCAAACCGCCTCTCCCCGCGCGTTGGCCGAT
TCATTAATGCAGCTGGCACGACAGGTTTCCCGACTGGAAAGCGGGCAGTGAGCGCAACGCAATTAATGTG
AGTTAGCTCACTCATTAGGCACCCCAGGCTTTACACTTTATGCTTCCGGCTCGTATGTTGTGTGGAATTG
TGAGCGGATAACAATTTCACACAGGAAACAGCTATGACCATGATTACGCCAAGCGCGCAATTAACCCTCA
CTAAAGGGAACAAAAGCTGGAGCTGCAAGCTTAATGTAGTCTTATGCAATACTCTTGTAGTCTTGCAACA
TGGTAACGATGAGTTAGCAACATGCCTTACAAGGAGAGAAAAAGCACCGTGCATGCCGATTGGTGGAAGT
AAGGTGGTACGATCGTGCCTTATTAGGAAGGCAACAGACGGGTCTGACATGGATTGGACGAACCACTGAA
TTGCCGCATTGCAGAGATATTGTATTTAAGTGCCTAGCTCGATACATAAACGGGTCTCTCTGGTTAGACC
AGATCTGAGCCTGGGAGCTCTCTGGCTAACTAGGGAACCCACTGCTTAAGCCTCAATAAAGCTTGCCTTG
AGTGCTTCAAGTAGTGTGTGCCCGTCTGTTGTGTGACTCTGGTAACTAGAGATCCCTCAGACCCTTTTAG
TCAGTGTGGAAAATCTCTAGCAGTGGCGCCCGAACAGGGACTTGAAAGCGAAAGGGAAACCAGAGGAGCT
CTCTCGACGCAGGACTCGGCTTGCTGAAGCGCGCACGGCAAGAGGCGAGGGGCGGCGACTGGTGAGTACG
CCAAAAATTTTGACTAGCGGAGGCTAGAAGGAGAGAGATGGGTGCGAGAGCGTCAGTATTAAGCGGGGGA
GAATTAGATCGCGATGGGAAAAAATTCGGTTAAGGCCAGGGGGAAAGAAAAAATATAAATTAAAACATAT
AGTATGGGCAAGCAGGGAGCTAGAACGATTCGCAGTTAATCCTGGCCTGTTAGAAACATCAGAAGGCTGT
AGACAAATACTGGGACAGCTACAACCATCCCTTCAGACAGGATCAGAAGAACTTAGATCATTATATAATA
CAGTAGCAACCCTCTATTGTGTGCATCAAAGGATAGAGATAAAAGACACCAAGGAAGCTTTAGACAAGAT
AGAGGAAGAGCAAAACAAAAGTAAGACCACCGCACAGCAAGCGGCCGCTGATCTTCAGACCTGGAGGAGG
AGATATGAGGGACAATTGGAGAAGTGAATTATATAAATATAAAGTAGTAAAAATTGAACCATTAGGAGTA
GCACCCACCAAGGCAAAGAGAAGAGTGGTGCAGAGAGAAAAAAGAGCAGTGGGAATAGGAGCTTTGTTCC
TTGGGTTCTTGGGAGCAGCAGGAAGCACTATGGGCGCAGCGTCAATGACGCTGACGGTACAGGCCAGACA
ATTATTGTCTGGTATAGTGCAGCAGCAGAACAATTTGCTGAGGGCTATTGAGGCGCAACAGCATCTGTTG
CAACTCACAGTCTGGGGCATCAAGCAGCTCCAGGCAAGAATCCTGGCTGTGGAAAGATACCTAAAGGATC
AACAGCTCCTGGGGATTTGGGGTTGCTCTGGAAAACTCATTTGCACCACTGCTGTGCCTTGGAATGCTAG
TTGGAGTAATAAATCTCTGGAACAGATTTGGAATCACACGACCTGGATGGAGTGGGACAGAGAAATTAAC
AATTACACAAGCTTAATACACTCCTTAATTGAAGAATCGCAAAACCAGCAAGAAAAGAATGAACAAGAAT
TATTGGAATTAGATAAATGGGCAAGTTTGTGGAATTGGTTTAACATAACAAATTGGCTGTGGTATATAAA
ATTATTCATAATGATAGTAGGAGGCTTGGTAGGTTTAAGAATAGTTTTTGCTGTACTTTCTATAGTGAAT
AGAGTTAGGCAGGGATATTCACCATTATCGTTTCAGACCCACCTCCCAACCCCGAGGGGACCCAGAGAGG
GCCTATTTCCCATGATTCCTTCATATTTGCATATACGATACAAGGCTGTTAGAGAGATAATTAGAATTAA
TTTGACTGTAAACACAAAGATATTAGTACAAAATACGTGACGTAGAAAGTAATAATTTCTTGGGTAGTTT
GCAGTTTTAAAATTATGTTTTAAAATGGACTATCATATGCTTACCGTAACTTGAAAGTATTTCGATTTCT
TGGCTTTATATATCTTGTGGAAAGGACGAAACACCGACAAAGCGATTTAAAGCGAGGTTTTAGAGCTAGA
AATAGCAAGTTAAAATAAGGCTAGTCCGTTATCAACTTGAAAAAGTGGCACCGAGTCGGTGCTTTTTTAA
GCTTGGCGTAACTAGATCTTGAGACAAATGGCAGTATTCATCCACAATTTTAAAAGAAAAGGGGGGATTG
GGGGGTACAGTGCAGGGGAAAGAATAGTAGACATAATAGCAACAGACATACAAACTAAAGAATTACAAAA
ACAAATTACAAAAATTCAAAATTTTCGGGTTTATTACAGGGACAGCAGAGATCCACTTTGGCGCCGGCTC
GAGGGGG
Features (pLannotate 1.2.2; 29 found; start..end, strand, type, name):
     14..80      +  CDS            small t antigen (fragment): SV40 (simian virus 40) small t antigen
    106..317     +  promoter       EF-1α core promoter: core promoter for human elongation factor EF-1α
    318..1256    +  intron         EF-1α intron A: intron upstream of the start codon of human EF-1α
   1278..1877    +  CDS            PuroR (fragment): puromycin N-acetyltransferase; pac from Streptomyces; confers resistance to puromycin
   1893..2481    +  misc_feature   WPRE: woodchuck hepatitis virus posttranscriptional regulatory element
   2532..2551    +  misc_feature   cPPT/CTS (fragment): central polypurine tract and central termination sequence of HIV-1
   2553..2786    +  LTR            3' LTR (ΔU3): self-inactivating 3' long terminal repeat (LTR) from HIV-1
   2864..2985    +  polyA_signal   SV40 poly(A) signal: SV40 polyadenylation signal
   3025..3160    +  rep_origin     SV40 ori: SV40 origin of replication
   3181..3199    -  promoter       T7 promoter: promoter for bacteriophage T7 RNA polymerase
   3207..3362    +  CDS            lacZα (fragment): LacZα fragment of β-galactosidase; lacZ fragment
   3367..3795    +  rep_origin     f1 ori (sequence partly withheld): f1 bacteriophage origin of replication; arrow indicates direction of (+) strand synthesis
   3848..3952    +  promoter       AmpR promoter: bla
   3953..4813    +  CDS            AmpR: β-lactamase; bla; confers resistance to ampicillin, carbenicillin, and related antibiotics
   4984..5572    +  rep_origin     ori: high-copy-number ColE1/pMB1/pBR322/pUC origin of replication
   5755..5847    +  CDS            lacI (fragment): lac repressor; lacI; The lac repressor binds to the lac operator to inhibit transcription in E. coli. This inhibition can be relieved by adding lactose or isopropyl-β-D-thiogalactopyranoside (IPTG).
   5860..5881    +  protein_bind   CAP binding site: CAP binding activates transcription in the presence of cAMP. E. coli catabolite activator protein
   5896..5926    +  promoter       lac promoter: promoter for the E. coli lac operon
   5934..5950    +  protein_bind   lac operator: The lac repressor binds to the lac operator to inhibit transcription in E. coli. This inhibition can be relieved by adding lactose or isopropyl-β-D-thiogalactopyranoside (IPTG). lac repressor encoded by lacI
   5995..6013    +  promoter       T3 promoter: promoter for bacteriophage T3 RNA polymerase
   6041..6267    +  promoter       RSV promoter: Rous sarcoma virus enhancer/promoter
   6268..6448    +  LTR            5' LTR (truncated): truncated 5' long terminal repeat (LTR) from HIV-1
   6495..6620    +  misc_feature   HIV-1 Ψ: packaging signal of human immunodeficiency virus type 1
   6604..6967    +  CDS            HIV-1 gag (fragment): gag protein from human immunodeficiency virus 1; gag
   7113..7346    +  misc_feature   RRE: The Rev response element (RRE) of HIV-1 allows for Rev-dependent mRNA export from the nucleus to the cytoplasm.
   7723..7749    +  CDS            Rev (fragment): human immunodeficiency virus 1 (HIV-1) Rev protein; rev; enhances nuclear export of unspliced and incompletely spliced viral mRNAs
   7753..7993    +  promoter       U6 promoter: RNA polymerase III promoter for human U6 snRNA
   8023..8098    +  misc_RNA       gRNA scaffold: guide RNA scaffold for the Streptococcus pyogenes CRISPR/Cas9 system
   8154..8271    +  misc_feature   cPPT/CTS: central polypurine tract and central termination sequence of HIV-1
