[The description below was written by a language model from this plasmid's Addgene catalogue record and pLannotate feature annotations shown in this document.]
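Description:
HK1 gRNA (BRDN0001145157) is a third-generation lentiviral guide RNA plasmid built on the lentiGuide-Puro backbone and designed to target human hexokinase 1 (HK1). It is an 8.3 kb construct propagated in E. coli through a high-copy ColE1/pUC-type origin with ampicillin selection (β-lactamase). An f1 origin and remnants of the lac region and T7/T3 promoters are also present in the backbone. The depositor notes that the guide was designed against several HK1 reference transcripts and that the plasmid belongs to a human kinome gRNA collection.

The lentiviral transfer cassette begins with an RSV promoter fused to a truncated HIV-1 5' LTR, which drives Tat-independent production of the viral genome. This is followed by the Ψ packaging signal, a partial gag sequence, and the Rev response element for Rev-dependent nuclear export. Within the provirus, a human U6 RNA polymerase III promoter expresses the HK1-specific spacer joined to the Streptococcus pyogenes Cas9 gRNA scaffold. A cPPT/CTS element lies just downstream to aid nuclear import. The EF-1α core promoter with its intron A then drives puromycin N-acetyltransferase, which allows selection of transduced mammalian cells. A WPRE follows to enhance transcript expression. The cassette ends in a self-inactivating ΔU3 3' LTR, with an SV40 polyadenylation signal and SV40 origin beyond it.

The plasmid does not encode Cas9, so it is intended for use alongside a separate Cas9 lentivector or in cells already expressing Cas9, to produce CRISPR-mediated disruption of HK1.
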