Addgene plasmid #77643: HK1 gRNA (BRDN0001145157)
Purpose: 3rd generation lentiviral gRNA plasmid targeting human HK1
Depositing lab: John Doench & David Root. Depositing organization: Broad Institute. Publication: Optimized sgRNA design to maximize activity and minimize off-target effects of CRISPR-Cas9. Doench JG, Fusi N, Sullender M, Hegde M, Vaimberg EW, Donovan KF, Smith I, Tothova Z, Wilen C, Orchard R, Virgin HW, Listgarten J, Root DE. Nat Biotechnol. 2016 Jan 18. doi: 10.1038/nbt.3437. PubMed 26780180.
Backbone
  Vector backbone: lentiGuide-Puro
  Backbone manufacturer: Zhang Lab (Addgene plasmid # 52963)
  Vector type: Mammalian Expression, Lentiviral, CRISPR
  Selectable markers: Puromycin
Growth in bacteria
  Bacterial resistance: Ampicillin, 100 μg/mL
  Growth temperature: 37°C
  Growth strain: DH5alpha
  Copy number: High Copy
Gene/Insert
  Gene/Insert name: HK1 (alt names: HK1; NM_000188.2)
  gRNA/shRNA sequence: ACAAAGCGATTTAAAGCGAG
  Species: H. sapiens (human)
  Promoter: hU6
  Cloning method: Unknown
  Sequencing primers: 5′ U6-F; 3′ pS2-R
Terms and licenses: Academic/Nonprofit Terms; Industry Terms: Not Available to Industry
Depositor comments: The gRNA was designed to target the following Genbank reference sequence(s): NM_000188.2,NM_033496.2,NM_033497.2,NM_033498.2,NM_033500.2. Note that this plasmid does NOT contain Cas9. It should be used in conjunction with lentiCas9-Blast (Addgene #52962) or otherwise with cell lines already expressing Cas9. Browse the full kinome gRNA library at http://www.addgene.org/pooled-library/broadgpp-human-kinome/ or visit http://www.broadinstitute.org/rnai/public/ for detailed protocols and information.
How to cite: HK1 gRNA (BRDN0001145157) was a gift from John Doench & David Root (Addgene plasmid # 77643 ; http://n2t.net/addgene:77643 ; RRID:Addgene_77643)
