>Addgene plasmid #77643 | HK1 gRNA (BRDN0001145157) | depositor partial sequence | sequence record 145103 | Target Sequence
ACAAAGCGATTTAAAGCGAG
