>Addgene plasmid #77643 | HK1 gRNA (BRDN0001145157) | addgene partial sequence | sequence record 188155 | hU6-F
AGAAAGTAATAATTTCTTGGGTAGTTTGCAGTTTTAAAATTATGTTTTAAAATGGACTATCATATGCTTA
CCGTAACTTGAAAGTATTTCGATTTCTTGGCTTTATATATCTTGTGGAAAGGACGAAACACCGACAAAGC
GATTTAAAGCGAGGTTTTAGAGCTAGAAATAGCAAGTTAAAATAAGGCTAGTCCGTTATCAACTTGAAAA
AGTGGCACCGAGTCGGTGCTTTTTTAAGCTTGGCGTAACTAGATCTTGAGACAAATGGCAGTATTCATCC
ACAATTTTAAAAGAAAAGGGGGGATTGGGGGGTACAGTGCAGGGGAAAGAATAGTAGACATAATAGCAAC
AGACATACAAACTAAAGAATTACAAAAACAAATTACAAAAATTCAAAATTTTCGGGTTTATTACAGGGAC
AGCAGAGATCCACTTTGGCGCCGGCTCGAGGGGGCCCGGGTGCAAAGATGGATAAAGTTTTAAACAGAGA
GGAATCTTTGCAGCTAATGGACCTTCTAGGTCTTGAAAGGAGTGGGAATTGGCTCCGGTGCCCGTCAGTG
GGCAGAGCGC
